>Addgene plasmid #115119 | EFR D5_pECIA2 | addgene full sequence | sequence record 298860 | Addgene NGS Result
GTAAAACGACGGCCAGTGAATTAATTCGTTGCAGGACAGGATGTGGTGCCCGATGTGACTAGCTCTTTGC
TGCAGGCCGTCCTATCCTCTGGTTCCGATAAGAGACCCAGAACTCCGGCCCCCCACCGCCCACCGCCACC
CCCATACATATGTGGTACGCAAGTAAGAGTGCCTGCGCATGCCCCATGTGCCCCACCAAGAGCTTTGCAT
CCCATACAAGTCCCCAAAGTGGAGAACCGAACCAATTCTTCGCGGGCAGAACAAAAGCTTCTGCACACGT
CTCCACTCGAATTTGGAGCCGGCCGGCGTGTGCAAAAGAGGTGAATCGAACGAAAGACCCGTGTGTAAAG
CCGCGTTTCCAAAATGTATAAAACCGAGAGCATCTGGCCAATGTGCATCAGTTGTGGTCAGCAGCAAAAT
CAAGTGAATCATCTCAGTGCAACTAAAGGGGGGATCCGATCTCAATATGAAGTTATGCATATTACTGGCC
GTCGTGGCCTTTGTTGGCCTCTCGCTCGGGTCTAATGAGACTGATATGCAAGCTTTGCTTGAGTTCAAGT
CTCAAGTTTCTGAAAACAACAAGAGAGAGGTCTTGGCTTCATGGAATCACTCCTCCCCATTTTGTAATTG
GATTGGAGTCACATGTGGCCGCAGGAGAGAAAGAGTTATAAGTTTGAACCTTGGAGGATTCAAGTTAACC
GGTGTGATCTCACCCTCCATTGGTAATCTCTCCTTTCTTAGATTACTTAATCTTGCAGACAACTCTTTTG
GAAGTACCATCCCTCAAAAGGTGGGAAGGCTATTTAGGCTTCAGTACTTGAACATGAGCTATAATCTTCT
CGAAGGAAGGATTCCGTCTAGTCTTTCTAACTGCTCTAGACTGTCGACCGTTGATTTATCGTCAAACCAT
CTTGGACATGGTGTTCCTTCAGAACTAGGTTCACTTTCTAAGCTTGCCATTCTGGATCTTAGCAAAAACA
ACCTTACTGGAAATTTTCCTGCATCTTTAGGAAACTTGACGTCACTTCAGAAGCTTGACTTTGCATATAA
CCAGATGAGAGGTGAGATTCCAGACGAAGTAGCTAGATTGACTCAAATGGTGTTTTTCCAAATAGCACTG
AATAGTTTTTCAGGTGGTTTTCCTCCTGCATTGTACAACATCTCCTCTCTTGAGTCTCTATCTCTAGCTG
ACAATAGCTTTTCGGGTAATCTTAGGGCTGATTTTGGTTATCTTCTACCAAATCTAAGAAGACTTCTTTT
GGGAACAAATCAGTTCACTGGAGCTATTCCCAAAACACTTGCCAATATCTCAAGCCTTGAAAGGTTTGAT
ATCTCATCTAATTACCTGTCTGGTAGTATCCCTTTGAGCTTTGGAAAGTTACGTAATCTGTGGTGGTTAG
GGATTCGTAATAACTCTCTTGGAAATAACTCGTCCAGTGGTCTTGAATTTATTGGGGCTGTGGCGAACTG
CACTCAATTAGAGTACTTAGATGTTGGTTACAATAGACTTGGAGGTGAGCTTCCTGCTTCTATAGCCAAT
CTGTCCACTACATTGACTAGTCTGTTCCTTGGACAAAATCTTATCTCTGGAACCATTCCTCATGACATCG
GGAATCTTGTAAGCCTGCAAGAACTCAGCTTAGAAACAAATATGTTGAGTGGAGAACTTCCCGTCTCTTT
CGGGAAGCTTTTGAACTTGCAGGTTGTGGATCTGTATTCAAATGCAATATCGGGGGAAATACCATCTTAT
TTTGGCAACATGACTCGGTTGCAGAAGCTCCATTTGAATAGCAATAGTTTCCACGGAAGAATCCCTCAGA
GTCTTGGACGTTGTCGATACTTGCTAGACCTGTGGATGGATACAAATAGGTTGAATGGGACTATACCTCA
GGAAATACTGCAAATTCCATCCCTCGCTTACATAGATTTGTCAAACAATTTCTTGACAGGCCATTTTCCA
GAAGAAGTTGGAAAGTTAGAACTTCTTGTTGGACTAGGTGCTTCGTACAACAAATTATCAGGAAAGATGC
CACAAGCTATAGGGGGTTGTCTTTCGATGGAATTTCTCTTTATGCAAGGAAATTCGTTTGACGGAGCCAT
TCCAGATATAAGCCGGTTGGTAAGCCTAAAGAATGTTGACTTCTCCAACAACAATCTCTCTGGCCGGATA
CCTCGATATCTGGCCAGTCTTCCTTCGCTGCGAAATCTGAATCTTTCTATGAACAAGTTTGAGGGAAGGG
TGCCAACAACAGGAGTGTTTCGAAATGCTACAGCAGTTTCTGTTTTTGGTAACACAAATATTTGCGGAGG
CGTCCGAGAAATGCAACTAAAGCCATGCATTGTACAGGCATCTCCAAGGAAGAGAAAGCTGGAGGTGCTG
TTCCAGGGACCAGGGAGCGACAAAACTCACACATGCCCACCGTGCCCAGCACCTGAACTCCTGGGGGGAC
CGTCAGTCTTCCTCTTCCCCCCAAAACCCAAGGACACCCTCATGATCTCCCGGACCCCTGAGGTCACATG
CGTGGTGGTGGACGTGAGCCACGAAGACCCTGAGGTCAAGTTCAACTGGTACGTGGACGGCGTGGAGGTG
CATAATGCCAAGACAAAGCCGCGGGAGGAGCAGTACAACAGCACGTACCGTGTGGTCAGCGTCCTCACCG
TCCTGCACCAGGACTGGCTGAATGGCAAGGAGTACAAGTGCAAGGTCTCCAACAAAGCCCTCCCAGCCCC
CATCGAGAAAACCATCTCCAAAGCCAAAGGGCAGCCCCGAGAACCACAGGTGTACACCCTGCCCCCATCC
CGGGAGGAGATGACCAAGAACCAGGTCAGCCTGACCTGCCTGGTCAAAGGCTTCTATCCCAGCGACATCG
CCGTGGAGTGGGAGAGCAATGGGCAGCCGGAGAACAACTACAAGACCACGCCTCCCGTGCTGGACTCCGA
CGGCTCCTTCTTCCTCTACAGCAAGCTCACCGTGGACAAGAGCAGGTGGCAGCAGGGGAACGTCTTCTCA
TGCTCCGTGATGCATGAGGGTCTGCACAACCACTACACGCAGAAGAGCCTCTCCCTGTCTCCGGGTAAAT
CTAGAGGGCCCTTCGAAGGTAAGCCTATCCCTAACCCTCTCCTCGGTCTCGATTCTACGCGTACCGGTCA
TCATCACCATCACCATTGAGTTTAAACCCGCTGATCAGCCTCGACTGTGCCTTCTAAGGCCTGAGCTCGC
TGATCAGCCTCGATCGAGGATCCAGACATGATAAGATACATTGATGAGTTTGGACAAACCACAACTAGAA
TGCAGTGAAAAAAATGCTTTATTTGTGAAATTTGTGATGCTATTGCTTTATTTGTAACCATTATAAGCTG
CAATAAACAAGTTAACAACAACAATTGCATTCATTTTATGTTTCAGGTTCAGGGGGAGGTGTGGGAGGTT
TTTTAAAGCAAGTAAAACCTCTACAAATGTGGTATGGCTGATTATGATCAGTCGACCTGCAGGCATGCAA
GCTTGGCGTAATCATGGTCATAGCTGTTTCCTGTGTGAAATTGTTATCCGCTCACAATTCCACACAACAT
ACGAGCCGGAAGCATAAAGTGTAAAGCCTGGGGTGCCTAATGAGTGAGCTAACTCACATTAATTGCGTTG
CGCTCACTGCCCGCTTTCCAGTCGGGAAACCTGTCGTGCCAGCTGCATTAATGAATCGGCCAACGCGCGG
GGAGAGGCGGTTTGCGTATTGGGCGCTCTTCCGCTTCCTCGCTCACTGACTCGCTGCGCTCGGTCGTTCG
GCTGCGGCGAGCGGTATCAGCTCACTCAAAGGCGGTAATACGGTTATCCACAGAATCAGGGGATAACGCA
GGAAAGAACATGTGAGCAAAAGGCCAGCAAAAGGCCAGGAACCGTAAAAAGGCCGCGTTGCTGGCGTTTT
TCCATAGGCTCCGCCCCCCTGACGAGCATCACAAAAATCGACGCTCAAGTCAGAGGTGGCGAAACCCGAC
AGGACTATAAAGATACCAGGCGTTTCCCCCTGGAAGCTCCCTCGTGCGCTCTCCTGTTCCGACCCTGCCG
CTTACCGGATACCTGTCCGCCTTTCTCCCTTCGGGAAGCGTGGCGCTTTCTCATAGCTCACGCTGTAGGT
ATCTCAGTTCGGTGTAGGTCGTTCGCTCCAAGCTGGGCTGTGTGCACGAACCCCCCGTTCAGCCCGACCG
CTGCGCCTTATCCGGTAACTATCGTCTTGAGTCCAACCCGGTAAGACACGACTTATCGCCACTGGCAGCA
GCCACTGGTAACAGGATTAGCAGAGCGAGGTATGTAGGCGGTGCTACAGAGTTCTTGAAGTGGTGGCCTA
ACTACGGCTACACTAGAAGAACAGTATTTGGTATCTGCGCTCTGCTGAAGCCAGTTACCTTCGGAAAAAG
AGTTGGTAGCTCTTGATCCGGCAAACAAACCACCGCTGGTAGCGGTGGTTTTTTTGTTTGCAAGCAGCAG
ATTACGCGCAGAAAAAAAGGATCTCAAGAAGATCCTTTGATCTTTTCTACGGGGTCTGACGCTCAGTGGA
ACGAAAACTCACGTTAAGGGATTTTGGTCATGAGATTATCAAAAAGGATCTTCACCTAGATCCTTTTAAA
TTAAAAATGAAGTTTTAAATCAATCTAAAGTATATATGAGTAAACTTGGTCTGACAGTTACCAATGCTTA
ATCAGTGAGGCACCTATCTCAGCGATCTGTCTATTTCGTTCATCCATAGTTGCCTGACTCCCCGTCGTGT
AGATAACTACGATACGGGAGGGCTTACCATCTGGCCCCAGTGCTGCAATGATACCGCGAGACCCACGCTC
ACCGGCTCCAGATTTATCAGCAATAAACCAGCCAGCCGGAAGGGCCGAGCGCAGAAGTGGTCCTGCAACT
TTATCCGCCTCCATCCAGTCTATTAATTGTTGCCGGGAAGCTAGAGTAAGTAGTTCGCCAGTTAATAGTT
TGCGCAACGTTGTTGCCATTGCTACAGGCATCGTGGTGTCACGCTCGTCGTTTGGTATGGCTTCATTCAG
CTCCGGTTCCCAACGATCAAGGCGAGTTACATGATCCCCCATGTTGTGCAAAAAAGCGGTTAGCTCCTTC
GGTCCTCCGATCGTTGTCAGAAGTAAGTTGGCCGCAGTGTTATCACTCATGGTTATGGCAGCACTGCATA
ATTCTCTTACTGTCATGCCATCCGTAAGATGCTTTTCTGTGACTGGTGAGTACTCAACCAAGTCATTCTG
AGAATAGTGTATGCGGCGACCGAGTTGCTCTTGCCCGGCGTCAATACGGGATAATACCGCGCCACATAGC
AGAACTTTAAAAGTGCTCATCATTGGAAAACGTTCTTCGGGGCGAAAACTCTCAAGGATCTTACCGCTGT
TGAGATCCAGTTCGATGTAACCCACTCGTGCACCCAACTGATCTTCAGCATCTTTTACTTTCACCAGCGT
TTCTGGGTGAGCAAAAACAGGAAGGCAAAATGCCGCAAAAAAGGGAATAAGGGCGACACGGAAATGTTGA
ATACTCATACTCTTCCTTTTTCAATATTATTGAAGCATTTATCAGGGTTATTGTCTCATGAGCGGATACA
TATTTGAATGTATTTAGAAAAATAAACAAATAGGGGTTCCGCGCACATTTCCCCGAAAAGTGCCACCTGA
CGTCTAAGAAACCATTATTATCATGACATTAACCTATAAAAATAGGCGTATCACGAGGCCCTTTCGTCTC
GCGCGTTTCGGTGATGACGGTGAAAACCTCTGACACATGCAGCTCCCGGAGACGGTCACAGCTTGTCTGT
AAGCGGATGCCGGGAGCAGACAAGCCCGTCAGGGCGCGTCAGCGGGTGTTGGCGGGTGTCGGGGCTGGCT
TAACTATGCGGCATCAGAGCAGATTGTACTGAGAGTGCACCATATGCGGTGTGAAATACCGCACAGATGC
GTAAGGAGAAAATACCGCATCAGGCGCCATTCGCCATTCAGGCTGCGCAACTGTTGGGAAGGGCGATCGG
TGCGGGCCTCTTCGCTATTACGCCAGCTGGCGAAAGGGGGATGTGCTGCAAGGCGATTAAGTTGGGTAAC
GCCAGGGTTTTCCCAGTCACGACGTT
Features (pLannotate 1.2.2; 17 found; start..end, strand, type, name):
     23..449     +  promoter       MT promoter: Drosophila metallothionein promoter
    473..2368    +  CDS            EFR (fragment): EFR_ARATH - Experimental evidence at protein level: Swiss-Prot protein existence level 1. Constitutes the pattern-recognition receptor (PPR) that determines the specific perception of elongation factor Tu (EF-Tu), a potent elicitor of the defense response to pathogen-associated molecular patterns (PAMPs); phosphorylates BIK1 upon elicitation to regulate immune responses such as defense hormone expression (e.g. jasmonic acid (JA) and salicylic acid (SA)) (PubMed:29649442). Reduces transformation by Rhizobium radiobacter probably by inducing plant defense during the interaction. Binding to the e
   2336..3079    +  CDS            IGHG1 (fragment): IGHG1_HUMAN - Experimental evidence at protein level: Swiss-Prot protein existence level 1. Constant region of immunoglobulin heavy chains. Immunoglobulins, also known as antibodies, are membrane-bound or secreted glycoproteins produced by B lymphocytes. In the recognition phase of humoral immunity, the membrane-bound immunoglobulins serve as receptors which, upon binding of a specific antigen, trigger the clonal expansion and differentiation of B lymphocytes into immunoglobulins- secreting plasma cells. Secreted immunoglobulins mediate the effector phase of humoral immunity, which results in
   3098..3139    +  CDS            V5 tag: epitope tag from simian virus 5
   3239..3373    -  polyA_signal   SV40 poly(A) signal: SV40 polyadenylation signal
   3396..3480    -  CDS            large T antigen (fragment): large T antigen from SV40 (simian virus 40)
   3480..3504    +  misc_feature   MCS (fragment): pUC18/19 multiple cloning site
   3541..3557    -  protein_bind   lac operator: The lac repressor binds to the lac operator to inhibit transcription in E. coli. This inhibition can be relieved by adding lactose or isopropyl-β-D-thiogalactopyranoside (IPTG). lac repressor encoded by lacI
   3565..3595    -  promoter       lac promoter: promoter for the E. coli lac operon
   3610..3631    -  protein_bind   CAP binding site: CAP binding activates transcription in the presence of cAMP. E. coli catabolite activator protein
   3644..3736    -  CDS            lacI (fragment): lac repressor; lacI; The lac repressor binds to the lac operator to inhibit transcription in E. coli. This inhibition can be relieved by adding lactose or isopropyl-β-D-thiogalactopyranoside (IPTG).
   3919..4507    -  rep_origin     ori: high-copy-number ColE1/pMB1/pBR322/pUC origin of replication
   4678..5538    -  CDS            AmpR: β-lactamase; bla; confers resistance to ampicillin, carbenicillin, and related antibiotics
   5539..5643    -  promoter       AmpR promoter: bla
   5738..5773    +  CDS            rop (fragment): Rop protein, which maintains plasmids at low copy number; rop
   5875..5974    +  misc_feature   bom (fragment): basis of mobility region from pBR322
   5980..21      -  CDS            lacZα (fragment) (across the origin): LacZα fragment of β-galactosidase; lacZ fragment
