[The description below was written by a language model from this plasmid's Addgene catalogue record and pLannotate feature annotations shown in this document.]
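Description:
EFR D5_pECIA2 is an insect-cell expression plasmid built on the pECIA2 backbone and designed to produce a secreted "bait" protein in Drosophila cell culture. It is maintained in E. coli as a high-copy plasmid through a ColE1/pUC-type origin and selected with ampicillin via the β-lactamase gene. The remaining bacterial annotations (lac promoter/operator, and fragments of lacZα, lacI, rop and bom) are remnants of the cloning-vector lineage and play no role in the expression cassette.

The payload is the extracellular domain of the Arabidopsis thaliana leucine-rich repeat receptor kinase EFR (AT5G20480), the pattern-recognition receptor that perceives bacterial elongation factor Tu. It was inserted by ligation-independent cloning. Transcription is driven by the Drosophila metallothionein promoter, so expression is switched on by adding copper sulfate to the culture, and an SV40 polyadenylation signal lies downstream of the cassette. The ectodomain is fused at its C terminus to a human IgG1 Fc region, followed by a V5 epitope and a hexahistidine tag. The His tag is stated in the catalogue entry but was not picked up as a separate feature in the annotation. The record describes the protein as secreted but neither names nor annotates the signal peptide responsible.

The Fc fusion provides a handle for capture, while the V5 and His tags are generally useful for detection and purification. According to the record, this bait construct is meant to be paired with the corresponding prey vector, EFR D5_pECIA14. The plasmid comes from a study that mapped an extracellular interaction network among Arabidopsis LRR receptor kinases.
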