Addgene plasmid #115119: EFR D5_pECIA2
Purpose: Bait vector EFR D5_pECIA2 should be used with prey vector EFR D5_pECIA14.
Depositing lab: Youssef Belkhadir. Depositing organization: Gregor Mendel Institute of Molecular Plant Biology. Publication: An extracellular network of Arabidopsis leucine-rich repeat receptor kinases. Smakowska-Luzan E, Mott GA, Parys K, Stegmann M, Howton TC, Layeghifard M, Neuhold J, Lehner A, Kong J, Grunwald K, Weinberger N, Satbhai SB, Mayer D, Busch W, Madalinski M, Stolt-Bergner P, Provart NJ, Mukhtar MS, Zipfel C, Desveaux D, Guttman DS, Belkhadir Y. Nature. 2018 Jan 18;553(7688):342-346. doi: 10.1038/nature25184. Epub 2018 Jan 10. PubMed 29320478.
Backbone
  Vector backbone: pECIA2
  Backbone manufacturer: Chris Garcia (Addgene plasmid # 47032)
  Vector type: Insect Expression
Growth in bacteria
  Bacterial resistance: Ampicillin, 100 μg/mL
  Growth temperature: 37°C
  Growth strain: DH5alpha
  Copy number: High Copy
Gene/Insert
  Gene/Insert name: AT5G20480
  Species: A. thaliana (mustard weed)
  Entrez Gene: EFR (a.k.a. AT5G20480, EF-TU receptor, F7C8.70, F7C8_70)
  Promoter: Metallothionein (Copper-Inducible)
  Tag / fusion protein: Fc, V5 and hexahistidine tags (C terminal on backbone)
  Cloning method: Ligation Independent Cloning
Terms and licenses: Academic/Nonprofit Terms; Industry Terms: Not Available to Industry
Depositor comments: Plasmid for secreted expression in Drosophila cell culture by induction via CuSO4. Insert is an extracellular domain of indicated LRR-RK, C-terminally tagged with Fc, V5 and hexahistidine tags. Insert Protein Sequence: SNETDMQALLEFKSQVSENNKREVLASWNHSSPFCNWIGVTCGRRRERVISLNLGGFKLTGVISPSIGNLSFLRLLNLADNSFGSTIPQKVGRLFRLQYLNMSYNLLEGRIPSSLSNCSRLSTVDLSSNHLGHGVPSELGSLSKLAILDLSKNNLTGNFPASLGNLTSLQKLDFAYNQMRGEIPDEVARLTQMVFFQIALNSFSGGFPPALYNISSLESLSLADNSFSGNLRADFGYLLPNLRRLLLGTNQFTGAIPKTLANISSLERFDISSNYLSGSIPLSFGKLRNLWWLGIRNNSLGNNSSSGLEFIGAVANCTQLEYLDVGYNRLGGELPASIANLSTTLTSLFLGQNLISGTIPHDIGNLVSLQELSLETNMLSGELPVSFGKLLNLQVVDLYSNAISGEIPSYFGNMTRLQKLHLNSNSFHGRIPQSLGRCRYLLDLWMDTNRLNGTIPQEILQIPSLAYIDLSNNFLTGHFPEEVGKLELLVGLGASYNKLSGKMPQAIGGCLSMEFLFMQGNSFDGAIPDISRLVSLKNVDFSNNNLSGRIPRYLASLPSLRNLNLSMNKFEGRVPTTGVFRNATAVSVFGNTNICGGVREMQLKPCIVQASPRKRK
How to cite: EFR D5_pECIA2 was a gift from Youssef Belkhadir (Addgene plasmid # 115119 ; http://n2t.net/addgene:115119 ; RRID:Addgene_115119)
